>Addgene plasmid #21725 | 4-Luc | addgene partial sequence | sequence record 47681 | T7 5'-TAATACGACTCACTATAGGG-3'
CGGCCGCTCTAGACTAGTGGATCCCCCGGGCTGCAGGAATTCGATATCAAGCTTGGAGTATTCAGGAGAC
AGACAACTCACTCGTCAAATCCTCCCCTTCCTGGCCAACAAAGCTGCTGCAACCACAGGGGTTTCTTCTG
TTCAGGTGAGTGTAGGGTGTAGGGAGATTGGTTCAATGTCCAATTCTTCTGTTTCCCTGGAGATCAGGTT
GCCCTTTTTTGGTAGTCTCTCCAATTCCCTCCTTCCCGGAAGCATGTGACAATCAACAACTTTGTATACT
TAAGTTCAGTGGACCTCAATTTCCTCATCTGTGAAATAAACGGGACTGAAAAATCATTCTGGCCTCAAGA
TGCTTTGTTGGGGTGTCTAGGTGCTCCAGGTGCTTCTGGGAGAGGTGACCTAGTGAGGGATCAGTGGGAA
TAGAGGTGATATTGTGGGGCTTTTCTGGAAATTGCAGAGAGGTGCATCGTTTTTATAATTTATGAATTTT
TATGTATTAATGTCATCCTCCTGATCTTTTCAGCTGCATTGGGTAAATCCTTGCCTGCCAGAGTGGGTCA
GCGGTGAGCCAGAAAGGGGGCTCATTCTAACAGTGCTGTGTCCTCCTGGAGAGTGCCAACTCATTCTCCA
AGTAAAAAAAGCCAGATTTGTGGCTCACTTCGTGGGGAAATGTGTCCAGCGCACCAACGCAGGCGAGGGA
CTGGGGGAGGAGGGAAGTGCCCTCCTGCAGCACGCGAGGTTCCGGGACCGGCTGGCCTGCTGGAACTCGG
CCAGGCTCAGCTGGCTCCGCGCTGGGCAGCCAGGAGCCTGGG
