>Addgene plasmid #21725 | 4-Luc | addgene partial sequence | sequence record 47682 | LucNrev 5'-CCTTATGCAGTTGCTCTCC-3'
TGGCGCCGGGCCTTTCTTTATGTTTTTGGCGTCTTCCATTTTACCAACAGTACCGGAATGCCAAGCTCGA
GCTCCACCGCGGTGGCGGCCGCTCTAGAACTAGTGGATCGAGGTCGAGGAACTGACTTCGGCAGCTGCTC
ACACCTCAGCTGGCGCAGCTCAGCGCGGCCCTGATATACAACCGCCCCGCCCGGGCCCGCCTCAAGGAGG
CGGGACCCGCGCTCGGCCCACCGCGCCGCCCGGGACCGCCCTCCCCGGGGCCCAGGCTCCTGGCTGCCCA
GCGCGGAGCCAGCTGAGCCTGGCCGAGTTCCAGCAGGCCAGCCGGTCCCGGAACCTCGCGTGCTGCAGGA
GGGCACTTCCCTCCTCCCCCAGTCCCTCGCCTGCGTTGGTGCGCTGGACACATTTCCCCACGAAGTGAGC
CACAAATCTGGCTTTTTTTACTTGGAGAATGAGTTGGCACTCTCCAGGAGGACACAGCACTGTTAGAATG
AGCCCCCTTTCTGGCTCACCGCTGACCCACTCTGGCAGGCAAGGATTTACCCAATGCAGCTGAAAAGATC
AGGAGGATGACATTAATACATAAAAATTCATAAATTATAAAAACGATGCACCTCTCTGCAATTTCCAGAA
AAGCCCCACAATATCACCTCTATTCCCACTGATCCCTCACTAGGTCACCTCTCCCAGAAGCACCTGGAGC
ACCTAGACACCCCAACAAAGCATCTTGAGGCCAGAATGATTTTTCAGTCCCGTTTATTTCACAGATGAGG
AAATTGAGGTCCACTGAACTTAAGTATACAAAGTTGTTGATTGTCACATGCTTCCGGGAA
