[The description below was written by a language model from this plasmid's Addgene catalogue record.]
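Description:
4-Luc is a luciferase reporter plasmid for studying transcriptional regulation of the human CDKN1A gene, which encodes the cyclin-dependent kinase inhibitor p21 (WAF1/CIP1). It is built on a pBlueScript II KS(+)-derived backbone listed at about 5.6 kb, a size that presumably already includes the luciferase cassette, since the reporter is recorded as residing on the backbone downstream of the insert. The record lists chloramphenicol as the bacterial selection, which differs from the ampicillin marker usually associated with pBluescript vectors. The resistance gene, origin of replication and copy number are not further detailed, and no feature table is available to confirm the layout.

The insert is an 899 bp human p21 promoter deletion mutant, meaning a truncated fragment of the CDKN1A upstream regulatory region placed so that it drives luciferase expression. The record does not state the exact boundaries of the retained sequence, which regulatory elements remain or are removed, or the type of luciferase. There is no separate constitutive mammalian promoter described, because in this design the promoter fragment is itself the test element and light output after transfection into mammalian cells reports its activity.

Constructs of this type are normally used as part of a deletion series, comparing reporter activity between progressively shortened promoter fragments to map the regions needed for a response to a given transcription factor or stimulus. The associated publication concerns activation of p21 expression by AP2 and its growth-inhibitory effect in cancer cells, so this plasmid was probably used to localise promoter sequences required for that AP2-dependent activation.
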