Addgene plasmid #21725: 4-Luc
Depositing lab: Wafik El-Deiry. Depositing organization: University of Pennsylvania. Publication: AP2 inhibits cancer cell growth and activates p21WAF1/CIP1 expression. Zeng YX, Somasundaram K, el-Deiry WS. Nat Genet. 1997 Jan . 15(1):78-82. 10.1038/ng0197-78 PubMed 8988173.
Backbone
  Vector backbone: pBlueScript II KS(+)
  Backbone manufacturer: Stratagene
  Backbone size w/o insert (bp): 5600
  Vector type: Mammalian Expression, Luciferase
Growth in bacteria
  Bacterial resistance: Chloramphenicol, 25 μg/mL
  Growth temperature: 37°C
  Growth strain: DH5alpha
  Copy number: Unknown
Gene/Insert
  Gene/Insert name: p21 promoter deletion mutant (alt name: p21, WAF1)
  Species: H. sapiens (human)
  Insert size (bp): 899
  Entrez Gene: CDKN1A (a.k.a. CAP20, CDKN1, CIP1, MDA-6, P21, SDI1, WAF1, p21CIP1)
  Tag / fusion protein: luciferase (C terminal on backbone)
  Cloning method: Restriction Enzyme
  Sequencing primers: 5′ na
Terms and licenses: Academic/Nonprofit Terms; Industry Terms: Not Available to Industry
How to cite: 4-Luc was a gift from Wafik El-Deiry (Addgene plasmid # 21725 ; http://n2t.net/addgene:21725 ; RRID:Addgene_21725)
